Addgene plasmid #120641: Smp_135210-Cd4-bio-His
Purpose: Expression of recombinant S. mansoni protein
Depositing lab: Gavin Wright. Depositing organization: Wellcome Sanger Institute. Publication: A library of cell-surface and secreted proteins from Schistosoma mansoni identifies early serological markers of infection. Cécile Crosnier, Anna V. Protasio, Gabriel Rinaldi, Shona Wilson, Matthew Berriman, Gavin J. Wright. bioRXiv 10.1101/593616.
Backbone
  Vector backbone: pTT3
  Backbone manufacturer: Yves Durocher, NRC
  Backbone size w/o insert (bp): 6686
  Vector type: Mammalian Expression
Growth in bacteria
  Bacterial resistance: Ampicillin, 100 μg/mL
  Growth temperature: 37°C
  Growth strain: DH5alpha
  Copy number: High Copy
Gene/Insert
  Gene/Insert name: Smp_135210
  Species: Schistosoma mansoni
  Insert size (bp): 4693
  Entrez Gene: Smp_135210 (a.k.a. Smp_135210)
  Promoter: CMV
  Tag / fusion protein: ratCd4(d3+4)-bio-6His (C terminal on backbone)
  Cloning method: Restriction Enzyme; 5′ cloning site NotI (not destroyed); 3′ cloning site AscI (not destroyed)
Terms and licenses: Academic/Nonprofit Terms; Industry Terms: Not Available to Industry
How to cite: Smp_135210-Cd4-bio-His was a gift from Gavin Wright (Addgene plasmid # 120641 ; http://n2t.net/addgene:120641 ; RRID:Addgene_120641)
