[The description below was written by a language model from this plasmid's Addgene catalogue record and pLannotate feature annotations shown in this document.]
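Description:
Smp_135210-Cd4-bio-His is a mammalian expression plasmid built on the pTT3 backbone for producing a recombinant, soluble form of the Schistosoma mansoni protein Smp_135210. In E. coli it is maintained as a high-copy plasmid through a ColE1/pUC-type origin and selected with ampicillin via the β-lactamase gene. The backbone also carries an Epstein-Barr virus oriP fragment, which supports episomal retention in cells that supply EBNA1. Remnants of lac regulatory sequence near the bacterial origin are cloning-vector leftovers with no role in expression.

The expression cassette is driven by the CMV enhancer and immediate-early promoter, which span the numbering origin of the circular sequence. They are followed by adenovirus-derived leader and splice elements and a chimeric intron that promote efficient processing of the transcript. The feature annotated as adenoviral preterminal protein on the opposite strand most likely reflects this leader region rather than an expressed gene. A mouse immunoglobulin heavy chain signal sequence sits just upstream of the insert, presumably to direct the product into the secretory pathway. The roughly 4.7 kb Smp_135210 insert, cloned between retained NotI and AscI sites, is not itself annotated in the feature table but corresponds to the gap between the signal sequence and the tag. It is fused at its C terminus to rat Cd4 domains 3 and 4, a "bio" tag (by its name presumably a biotinylation sequence) and a six-histidine tag, and the unit ends at a rabbit β-globin polyadenylation signal. According to the record, the plasmid belongs to a library of S. mansoni cell-surface and secreted proteins used to identify early serological markers of infection. The histidine tag allows purification of the secreted protein.
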