Features (pLannotate 1.2.2; 17 found; start..end, strand, type, name):
      2..201     +  promoter       CMV promoter: human cytomegalovirus (CMV) immediate early promoter
    269..307     +  misc_feature   Ad SA (fragment): adenovirus major late transcript splice acceptor (Friedrich and Soriano, 1991)
    340..549     -  CDS            PTP (fragment): TERM_ADE02 - Experimental evidence at protein level: Swiss-Prot protein existence level 1. Protein covalently bound to the viral DNA that acts as a primer for viral genomic replication by DNA strand displacement. Assembles on the viral origin of replication in an initiation complex with viral polymerase, DBP, host NFIA and host POU2F1/OCT1. During initiation, the polymerase covalently couples the first dCTP with Ser- 580 of pTP. The terminal protein stimulates the template activity over 20 fold compared to protein-free templates. Neo-synthesized viral genomes are linked to two preterminal prot
    580..669     +  intron         chimeric intron (fragment): chimera between introns from adenovirus and immunoglobulin heavy chain genes
    688..734     +  CDS            IgH signal sequence (fragment): signal sequence from the mouse immunoglobulin heavy chain variable region
   5488..6066    +  CDS            Cd4 (fragment): CD4_RAT - Experimental evidence at protein level: Swiss-Prot protein existence level 1. Integral membrane glycoprotein that plays an essential role in the immune response and serves multiple functions in responses against both external and internal offenses. In T-cells, functions primarily as a coreceptor for MHC class II molecule:peptide complex. The antigens presented by class II peptides are derived from extracellular proteins while class I peptides are derived from cytosolic proteins. Interacts simultaneously with the T-cell receptor (TCR) and the MHC class II presented by antigen presenti
   6226..6281    +  polyA_signal   β-globin poly(A) signal: rabbit β-globin polyadenylation signal (Gil and Proudfoot, 1987)
   6795..8476    -  rep_origin     oriP (fragment): Epstein-Barr virus oriP replication origin (Yates et al., 2000)
   8603..8707    +  promoter       AmpR promoter: bla
   8708..9568    +  CDS            AmpR: β-lactamase; bla; confers resistance to ampicillin, carbenicillin, and related antibiotics
   9739..10327   +  rep_origin     ori: high-copy-number ColE1/pMB1/pBR322/pUC origin of replication
  10510..10602   +  CDS            lacI (fragment): lac repressor; lacI; The lac repressor binds to the lac operator to inhibit transcription in E. coli. This inhibition can be relieved by adding lactose or isopropyl-β-D-thiogalactopyranoside (IPTG).
  10615..10636   +  protein_bind   CAP binding site: CAP binding activates transcription in the presence of cAMP. E. coli catabolite activator protein
  10651..10681   +  promoter       lac promoter: promoter for the E. coli lac operon
  10685..10707   +  protein_bind   lac operator (fragment): The lac repressor binds to the lac operator to inhibit transcription in E. coli. This inhibition can be relieved by adding lactose or isopropyl-β-D-thiogalactopyranoside (IPTG). lac repressor encoded by lacI
  10801..10826   -  CDS            bla(M) (fragment): β-lactamase lacking the signal sequence; bla(M); allows cytosolic expression of β-lactamase
  11000..11379   +  enhancer       CMV enhancer: human cytomegalovirus immediate early enhancer
>Addgene plasmid #120641 | Smp_135210-Cd4-bio-His | addgene full sequence | sequence record 234040 | Addgene NGS Result
GTGATGCGGTTTTGGCAGTACACCAATGGGCGTGGATAGCGGTTTGACTCACGGGGATTTCCAAGTCTCC
ACCCCATTGACGTCAATGGGAGTTTGTTTTGGCACCAAAATCAACGGGACTTTCCAAAATGTCGTAATAA
CCCCGCCCCGTTGACGCAAATGGGCGGTAGGCGTGTACGGTGGGAGGTCTATATAAGCAGAGCTCGTTTA
GTGAACCGTCAGATCCTCACTCTCTTCCGCATCGCTGTCTGCGAGGGCCAGCTGTTGGGCTCGCGGTTGA
GGACAAACTCTTCGCGGTCTTTCCAGTACTCTTGGATCGGAAACCCGTCGGCCTCCGAACGGTACTCCGC
CACCGAGGGACCTGAGCGAGTCCGCATCGACCGGATCGGAAAACCTCTCGAGAAAGGCGTCTAACCAGTC
ACAGTCGCAAGGTAGGCTGAGCACCGTGGCGGGCGGCAGCGGGTGGCGGTCGGGGTTGTTTCTGGCGGAG
GTGCTGCTGATGATGTAATTAAAGTAGGCGGTCTTGAGACGGCGGATGGTCGAGGTGAGGTGTGGCAGGC
TTGAGATCCAGCTGTTGGGGTGAGTACTCCCTCTCAAAAGCGGGCATTACTTCTGCGCTAAGATTGTCAG
TTTCCAAAAACGAGGAGGATTTGATATTCACCTGGCCCGATCTGGCCATACACTTGAGTGACAATGACAT
CCACTTTGCCTTTCTCTCCACAGGTGTCCACTCCCAGGTCCAAGTTTGCCACCATGGAGTTTCAGACCCA
GGTACTCATGTCCCTGCTGCTCTGCATGTCTGGTGCGGCCGCCATTCAGCAGCACCAGCAGCAGCAGAAA
AACCAGAACCAGAAGATCGACCACAAGCTGAAGCGGAACAACCTGATGAACAAGACCAGCCAGCTGAGCC
GGTTCAACCATCAGCAGCACAGCTACCACGTGCAGCCCAAGATGATGAACGTGAACCTGAACGAGAGCGA
CGAGATGAAGAACGCCACCAAGGACGTGATCAACCTGATCACCGGCCTGAAGAACAACAACAATGACGAC
GACGATGAGACAAGCCTGATCGACGAAGAGGAAGATATGGAACTCATCGACGAGCTGAAAGAGTACATGC
CCAACGTGTGCTTCGAGACAAACCCCAAGCCCCGGCAGTACCGGCAGCGGATCCAGATCCCCTACACCAA
GCTGACCAGAGTGTGGGAGCCCAACTGCGAGACAGAGGGCAACTGGTGCATCAAGTACAAAGAGCAGACC
CACTACGCCGTGCACTACAAGACCGTGTTCAAGACCGCCCCCACCAAGCAGCTGCGGTGCTGCCCTGGCT
TCACCAGACAGCCTGGCTACGAGGGCTGCGTGCCCGTGGCCAGCGACTGCAACGAGCTGAACAACTACTG
CCAGAACGACTGCGGCCAGATCCCCGGCAGCCGGAACTGCAGATGCCCCCCTGGCTACTTCCTGGCCCCC
GACAAGCGGCGGTGCCTGGACATCGACGAGTGCACCTACGACAGAGGCGGCTGCATGTACTTTTGCGAGA
ACCTGCCTGGCGGCTACAGATGCGCCTGCCCCAGCGATATGGTGCTGGCCCCTGATAAGATCAGCTGCAT
CCCATTCTTCAACCCCTGCGAGCACCCCCCCAACGGCGACTGCGAGCACATCTGTACCAGCCTGCCCGGC
TACCGGTACATGTGCAGCTGCAAGCCAGGCTACCACCTGGCCGAGAACAAGAAGCGGTGCCTGCCCGACA
ACCCCTGCCAGATCAACAATGGCGGCTGCCAGCACGAGTGCCACAACGTGAACGGCGTGGTGCACTGCAG
CTGCCACGAGGGCTACCAGCTGGTGCCTCACGACAGCAAGAAGTGCACCGATATCAACGAGTGCAGCATG
AACAACGGCGGGTGTCAGCAGCTGTGCCGGAACGTGGACGGCAGCTACAGCTGCGACTGCAATCCCGGCT
GGCAGATCGGCAACGACGGCAAGAGCTGCTACCAGGTGTCCGACCCCTGCCGCTTCGACAACGGCGGCTG
CACCCACATCTGCAGCAGAACCGATAGCGGCACCGCCGAGTGCAGCTGCTCCCCCGGATACGATCTGCAG
GCCGACGGCAGAACCTGCAGCGACCGGGATGAGTGCGTGATCGGCGAGGCCAAGTGCTACGGCCAGGCCG
TGATCTGCATCAACGAGCCCGGCACATACAGATGCGAGTGCCAGACCGGCTTCCGGATCAGCCCCGATGG
CCACAGCTGCCAGGATATCGATGAGTGCCTGGACGACAATGGCGGATGCGAGTTCCAGTGCGTGAACACC
ATCGGCGGCCACCGGTGCCTGTGCGACTTCGGCGACGAACTGAACCCCGACGGCCGGACCTGCTCCCGGT
CTAGCAGCTACGTGCGGGACGACAGCAGCACCCTGTTCACCCCTACCAAGCAGAACCGGAAGCAGCTGAA
CATGAAGCCCACCCAGCGGATCGTGATCGGGGACGTGCACCAGTTCAGCAAGCCCCGGACCAGCTTCGAC
AGCCGGGGCTCTCTGTGCCTGCCTGGCAGATTCGGACACGACTGCAGCTTCACCTGTAGCCACTGCGAGA
ACGGCGGCAGATGCAACCGGGACCTGACCGGCTGCGAGTGCTCCAGCGGCTACAAGGGCATCATCTGCGA
GGAAAAGTGCCCCAAGGGCCTGTGGGGCGTGGACTGCAGACAGTACTGCGACTGCGCCAACGACGTGGAC
TGCGACTCCGTGACCGGCGTGTGCCAGTGCCCTCTGGGCAGACACGGCACCAGATGCGAGCTGTCTGGCT
GCCAGGCCGGCTTTTGGGGCCCTCAGTGCGACAGACTGTGCCCCAACCACTGCGCCACCAACCAGTGCGA
TAGAGAGAAGGGCCACTGTACCTGCAGCCCCGGCACCTACGGCAGCCACTGCCACCTGAGCTGCCCCGAG
AATACCTGGGGCGAGCTGTGCAGCCTGAAGTGCCCTGCCGAGTGTCTGGACAGCAGACGGCACACCAAGG
GCTGCGACCCTCAGACCGGCGAGTGTATCTGCAAGCCCGGATACCAGCCCCCCGACTGCATCCTGCCCTG
CCCTCCCAGCTACTTCGGCTTCAACTGCAAGATGACCTGCTTCGACTGCCAGAATGGCTGTGACCCTGTG
ACCGGCCGGTGCCTGGTGGAATGCCCTCCTGGCAAGCACGGCCTGACCTGCGAGCAGGACTGCCCTCCAG
GCTACTGGGGCAAGCAGTGCTCCCGGCACTGTAGATGCGGCTACGACGAGAAGGGCAACATCCGGACCTG
CGACCCCACCAGCGGCACCTGTTCTTGCAAGGCCGGCTACAGAGGCAAGAACTGCGACGAGCCCTGCGAG
ATCGGCACATACGGCCCCAACTGCCGGCTGAAGTGCCAGTGCGGCATCAGCAACATCGGCTGCGATCCCG
TGACAGGACTGTGTCAGTGCCCCAACGGCATCGTGGGCCACAAGTGCTCCATGCCCTGCCCACCCGGCAG
ATGGGGCAAGTCCTGCACCGAGATCTGCGATTGCGAGAACAGCGTGGAATGCCACAAGAACACCGGCCTG
TGCATCTGCTTCCCCGGCTTCATCGGCAACAAGTGCGACCAGAAGTGCGAGAAGGGGAAGTACGGCCTGA
ACTGCACCGAAACCTGCGCCTGCGTGCACGGCACCTGTGACCACAGATCTGGCGCCTGCGAGTGCGAGCC
TGGCTGGCGGAACATGCTGTGCAACAAGCCCTGCGCCCCTGGCTTCTACGGCGCCGATTGCCAGCACAGA
TGCCTGTGCACCAACGGCGCCGAGTGCGACCCAGTGACCGGGGACTGCGAGTGCAACGAGGGGTGGTACG
GCCCTGCCTGCGACCAGCCTTGTAGCGACGGCACCTATGGCAAGAATTGCGTGAAGAAGTGCAACTGCGC
CGACGTGCCCGGCGTGTCCTGCGACAAAGTGACCGGAAGATGCATCTGTCCCCCTGGCCGGACCGGCAAT
GAGTGCAGCGAGCTGTGTCCCAGCGGCTTCTGGGGCGAGGGCTGCTCCAGAACCTGTGCCTGTCTGAGAG
GCGCCACATGCGACCCTATCACCGGCAAGTGCCGGTGCAGCAGCGGGTGGTATGGCGAGGCCTGCGAGCT
GCCTTGTCAGAGCGGCCACTGGGGCGAGTCCTGTAGCGTGCCCTGTCAGTGCAGCGCCAACACCAGAGAT
CCCGAGGGCGGCGAGTGCGATCGGTTCACAGGCGAGTGCAGATGTCCCCAGGGCTTCACCGGCCCCAGAT
GCCAGGACAAGTGCCCCCCAGGCAGATACGGCAGCGATTGCAAGCTGAGCTGTCCCTGCCAGAAACCTGG
CAGCAGATGCGATCCTGTGACTGGCGCCTGTGAATGTCCCCCCGGATGGTTCGGCGAGACATGCGAGAGG
CCTTGCCTGCTGGGCTTCTATGGCACCAACTGCAAGCAGCGGTGCAGCTGCCCTAGCGGCCAGCCTTGTC
ACCACGAGACAGGCCTGTGCTCCTGCCCCGCTGGCAAATACGGCCCACAGTGCGAGGATACCTGCCCCGA
GGGAAGATGGGGCGAGGACTGTCAGCACATTTGCGATTGCCACCTCAAAAACAACAACATGCTCTGCGAT
CCCATCCACGGCGTGTGCTACTGCCGGCCTGGATGGCTGGGCCCCAATTGCATCAGCCGGTGCCCAGCCG
GCTACTTTGGAATCAACTGTCAGCATGAGTGCAAGTGCAAGAACAATGGCGTGTGTCACCCCGACAACGG
CACATGTATCTGCCAGGCTGGCTACTATGGCGAGCGGTGCCAGCTGAACTGTCCTCCCGGCTTTTACGGC
CTGCAGTGCAAGCAGAAGTGCGGCTGTATCCACGGGGAGGCCTGCAACGAGATCACCGGGGAGTGCTACT
GCTCCGCCGGCTACCACGGCAAGAAGTGTGAACAGACCTGCCTGCCAGGGACCTACGGCCCCCAGTGTAG
CCTGATCTGCCCCGTGTGCCACACCCGGATCGCCGACTCCAACACCCTGGACAGCCTGCTGCTGAGCGAG
ACAAGCTCTATCCCCGACAACACCTTCCTGAGCAGCCAGTACCACAGCGAAGTGATGAAGAACACCAAGG
TGGCCATCCTGCGGCGGCTGAACCAGAATCAGAACAACCCTACCTGTCACCCCCAGACCGGACAGTGCCC
CTGTCCTCCTGGCAGCGAGGGCAAGGATTGCAGCACCCCCTGCCCCAAGGACCGCTTCGGCCCTGATTGC
GCCCAGTTCGTGCTGGTGGTCATCCTGGGGAAGTGCGTGCACAAGCTGGTCAACATCGTGAAGTCCGTGA
TCAGCCGGCTGGACAGCGTGTACGCCCACTGGGACATCATGGAAAAGCACGCCGCCGTGTACGTGCACGC
CGTGAACATGGGCCTGGTGGTGCCCAACTTCGCCAGAGTGAAAACCATGCAGTTCGTGCAGCTGATCCTG
GGCACCGTGATCGTGTGCCTGGACCTGCTGGATCTGACCGTGCAGGGCGCGCCGTCGACCTCCATCACGG
CCTATAAGAGTGAGGGGGAGTCAGCGGAGTTCTCCTTCCCACTCAACCTTGGAGAGGAAAGCCTGCAGGG
AGAGTTGAGATGGAAGGCAGAGAAGGCTCCTTCTTCCCAGTCCTGGATCACCTTCTCCCTAAAGAACCAA
AAGGTGTCTGTGCAGAAGTCTACTAGCAACCCCAAGTTCCAGCTGTCCGAAACGCTCCCACTCACCCTTC
AGATACCCCAGGTCTCCCTTCAGTTTGCTGGTTCTGGCAACCTGACCCTGACTCTGGACAGAGGGATACT
GTATCAGGAAGTGAACCTGGTGGTGATGAAAGTGACTCAGCCCGACAGCAACACTTTGACCTGTGAGGTG
ATGGGACCCACCTCACCCAAGATGAGACTGATCTTGAAGCAGGAGAATCAGGAGGCCAGGGTCTCCAGGC
AGGAGAAAGTGATTCAAGTGCAGGCCCCTGAAGCAGGGGTGTGGCAATGTCTACTGAGTGAAGGTGAAGA
GGTCAAGATGGACTCCAAGATCCAGGTTTTATCCAAAGGGTTGAATTCCGGCAGCCTGCACCACATCCTG
GACGCCCAGAAGATGCTGTGGAACCACAGGGACAGGAACCTGCCTCCTCTGGCCCCTCTGGGCCCCCACC
ACCATCACCACCATTGAGTCTAGACACGTGATTAATTAAGGATCCCCCGACCTCGACCTCTGGCTAATAA
AGGAAATTTATTTTCATTGCAATAGTGTGTTGGAATTTTTTGTGTCTCTCACTCGGAAGGACATATGGGA
GGGCAAATCATTTGGTCGAGATCCCTCGGAGATCTCTAGCTAGAGGATCGATCCCCGCCCCGGACGAACT
AAACCTGACTACGACATCTCTGCCCCTTCTTCGCGGGGCAGTGCATGTAATCCCTTCAGTTGGTTGGTAC
AACTTGCCAACTGGGCCCTGTTCCACATGTGACACGGGGGGGGACCAAACACAAAGGGGTTCTCTGACTG
TAGTTGACATCCTTATAAATGGATGTGCACATTTGCCAACACTGAGTGGCTTTCATCCTGGAGCAGACTT
TGCAGTCTGTGGACTGCAACACAACATTGCCTTTATGTGTAACTCTTGGCTGAAGCTCTTACACCAATGC
TGGGGGACATGTACCTCCCAGGGGCCCAGGAAGACTACGGGAGGCTACACCAACGTCAATCAGAGGGGCC
TGTGTAGCTACCGATAAGCGGACCCTCAAGAGGGCATTAGCAATAGTGTTTATAAGGCCCCCTTGTTAAC
CCTAAACGGGTAGCATATGCTTCCCGGGTAGTAGTATATACTATCCAGACTAACCCTAATTCAATAGCAT
ATGTTACCCAACGGGAAGCATATGCTATCGAATTAGGGTTAGTAAAAGGGTCCTAAGGAACAGCGATATC
TCCCACCCCATGAGCTGTCACGGTTTTATTTACATGGGGTCAGGATTCCACGAGGGTAGTGAACCATTTT
AGTCACAAGGGCAGTGGCTGAAGATCAAGGAGCGGGCAGTGAACTCTCCTGAATCTTCGCCTGCTTCTTC
ATTCTCCTTCGTTTAGCTAATAGAATAACTGCTGAGTTGTGAACAGTAAGGTGTATGTGAGGTGCTCGAA
AACAAGGTTTCAGGTGACGCCCCCAGAATAAAATTTGGACGGGGGGTTCAGTGGTGGCATTGTGCTATGA
CACCAATATAACCCTCACAAACCCCTTGGGCAATAAATACTAGTGTAGGAATGAAACATTCTGAATATCT
TTAACAATAGAAATCCATGGGGTGGGGACAAGCCGTAAAGACTGGATGTCCATCTCACACGAATTTATGG
CTATGGGCAACACATAATCCTAGTGCAATATGATACTGGGGTTATTAAGATGTGTCCCAGGCAGGGACCA
AGACAGGTGAACCATGTTGTTACACTCTATTTGTAACAAGGGGAAAGAGAGTGGACGCCGACAGCAGCGG
ACTCCACTGGTTGTCTCTAACACCCCCGAAAATTAAACGGGGCTCCACGCCAATGGGGCCCATAAACAAA
GACAAGTGGCCACTCTTTTTTTTGAAATTGTGGAGTGGGGGCACGCGTCAGCCCCCACACGCCGCCCTGC
GGTTTTGGACTGTAAAATAAGGGTGTAATAACTTGGCTGATTGTAACCCCGCTAACCACTGCGGTCAAAC
CACTTGCCCACAAAACCACTAATGGCACCCCGGGGAATACCTGCATAAGTAGGTGGGCGGGCCAAGATAG
GGGCGCGATTGCTGCGATCTGGAGGACAAATTACACACACTTGCGCCTGAGCGCCAAGCACAGGGTTGTT
GGTCCTCATATTCACGAGGTCGCTGAGAGCACGGTGGGCTAATGTTGCCATGGGTAGCATATACTACCCA
AATATCTGGATAGCATATGCTATCCTAATCTATATCTGGGTAGCATAGGCTATCCTAATCTATATCTGGG
TAGCATATGCTATCCTAATCTATATCTGGGTAGTATATGCTATCCTAATTTATATCTGGGTAGCATAGGC
TATCCTAATCTATATCTGGGTAGCATATGCTATCCTAATCTATATCTGGGTAGTATATGCTATCCTAATC
TGTATCCGGGTAGCATATGCTATCCTAATAGAGATTAGGGTAGTATATGCTATCCTAATTTATATCTGGG
TAGCATATACTACCCAAATATCTGGATAGCATATGCTATCCTAATCTATATCTGGGTAGCATATGCTATC
CTAATCTATATCTGGGTAGCATAGGCTATCCTAATCTATATCTGGGTAGCATATGCTATCCTAATCTATA
TCTGGGTAGTATATGCTATCCTAATTTATATCTGGGTAGCATAGGCTATCCTAATCTATATCTGGGTAGC
ATATGCTATCCTAATCTATATCTGGGTAGTATATGCTATCCTAATCTGTATCCGGGTAGCATATGCTATC
CTCATGATAAGCTGTCAAACATGAGAATTTTCTTGAAGACGAAAGGGCCTCGTGATACGCCTATTTTTAT
AGGTTAATGTCATGATAATAATGGTTTCTTAGACGTCAGGTGGCACTTTTCGGGGAAATGTGCGCGGAAC
CCCTATTTGTTTATTTTTCTAAATACATTCAAATATGTATCCGCTCATGAGACAATAACCCTGATAAATG
CTTCAATAATATTGAAAAAGGAAGAGTATGAGTATTCAACATTTCCGTGTCGCCCTTATTCCCTTTTTTG
CGGCATTTTGCCTTCCTGTTTTTGCTCACCCAGAAACGCTGGTGAAAGTAAAAGATGCTGAAGATCAGTT
GGGTGCACGAGTGGGTTACATCGAACTGGATCTCAACAGCGGTAAGATCCTTGAGAGTTTTCGCCCCGAA
GAACGTTTTCCAATGATGAGCACTTTTAAAGTTCTGCTATGTGGCGCGGTATTATCCCGTGTTGACGCCG
GGCAAGAGCAACTCGGTCGCCGCATACACTATTCTCAGAATGACTTGGTTGAGTACTCACCAGTCACAGA
AAAGCATCTTACGGATGGCATGACAGTAAGAGAATTATGCAGTGCTGCCATAACCATGAGTGATAACACT
GCGGCCAACTTACTTCTGACAACGATCGGAGGACCGAAGGAGCTAACCGCTTTTTTGCACAACATGGGGG
ATCATGTAACTCGCCTTGATCGTTGGGAACCGGAGCTGAATGAAGCCATACCAAACGACGAGCGTGACAC
CACGATGCCTGCAGCAATGGCAACAACGTTGCGCAAACTATTAACTGGCGAACTACTTACTCTAGCTTCC
CGGCAACAATTAATAGACTGGATGGAGGCGGATAAAGTTGCAGGACCACTTCTGCGCTCGGCCCTTCCGG
CTGGCTGGTTTATTGCTGATAAATCTGGAGCCGGTGAGCGTGGGTCTCGCGGTATCATTGCAGCACTGGG
GCCAGATGGTAAGCCCTCCCGTATCGTAGTTATCTACACGACGGGGAGTCAGGCAACTATGGATGAACGA
AATAGACAGATCGCTGAGATAGGTGCCTCACTGATTAAGCATTGGTAACTGTCAGACCAAGTTTACTCAT
ATATACTTTAGATTGATTTAAAACTTCATTTTTAATTTAAAAGGATCTAGGTGAAGATCCTTTTTGATAA
TCTCATGACCAAAATCCCTTAACGTGAGTTTTCGTTCCACTGAGCGTCAGACCCCGTAGAAAAGATCAAA
GGATCTTCTTGAGATCCTTTTTTTCTGCGCGTAATCTGCTGCTTGCAAACAAAAAAACCACCGCTACCAG
CGGTGGTTTGTTTGCCGGATCAAGAGCTACCAACTCTTTTTCCGAAGGTAACTGGCTTCAGCAGAGCGCA
GATACCAAATACTGTTCTTCTAGTGTAGCCGTAGTTAGGCCACCACTTCAAGAACTCTGTAGCACCGCCT
ACATACCTCGCTCTGCTAATCCTGTTACCAGTGGCTGCTGCCAGTGGCGATAAGTCGTGTCTTACCGGGT
TGGACTCAAGACGATAGTTACCGGATAAGGCGCAGCGGTCGGGCTGAACGGGGGGTTCGTGCACACAGCC
CAGCTTGGAGCGAACGACCTACACCGAACTGAGATACCTACAGCGTGAGCTATGAGAAAGCGCCACGCTT
CCCGAAGGGAGAAAGGCGGACAGGTATCCGGTAAGCGGCAGGGTCGGAACAGGAGAGCGCACGAGGGAGC
TTCCAGGGGGAAACGCCTGGTATCTTTATAGTCCTGTCGGGTTTCGCCACCTCTGACTTGAGCGTCGATT
TTTGTGATGCTCGTCAGGGGGGCGGAGCCTATGGAAAAACGCCAGCAACGCGGCCTTTTTACGGTTCCTG
GCCTTTTGCTGGCCTTTTGCTCACATGTTCTTTCCTGCGTTATCCCCTGATTCTGTGGATAACCGTATTA
CCGCCTTTGAGTGAGCTGATACCGCTCGCCGCAGCCGAACGACCGAGCGCAGCGAGTCAGTGAGCGAGGA
AGCGGAAGAGCGCCCAATACGCAAACCGCCTCTCCCCGCGCGTTGGCCGATTCATTAATGCAGCTGGCAC
GACAGGTTTCCCGACTGGAAAGCGGGCAGTGAGCGCAACGCAATTAATGTGAGTTAGCTCACTCATTAGG
CACCCCAGGCTTTACACTTTATGCTTCCGGCTCGTATGTTGTGTGGAATTGTGAGCGGATAACAATTTCA
CACAGGAAACAGCTATGACCATGATTACGCCAAGCTCTAGCTAGAGGTCGACCAATTCTCATGTTTGACA
GCTTATCATCGCAGATCCGGGCAACGTTGTTGCCATTGCTGCAGGCGCAGAACTGGTAGGTATGGAAGAT
CTATACATTGAATCAATATTGGCAATTAGCCATATTAGTCATTGGTTATATAGCATAAATCAATATTGGC
TATTGGCCATTGCATACGTTGTATCTATATCATAATATGTACATTTATATTGGCTCATGTCCAATATGAC
CGCCATGTTGACATTGATTATTGACTAGTTATTAATAGTAATCAATTACGGGGTCATTAGTTCATAGCCC
ATATATGGAGTTCCGCGTTACATAACTTACGGTAAATGGCCCGCCTGGCTGACCGCCCAACGACCCCCGC
CCATTGACGTCAATAATGACGTATGTTCCCATAGTAACGCCAATAGGGACTTTCCATTGACGTCAATGGG
TGGAGTATTTACGGTAAACTGCCCACTTGGCAGTACATCAAGTGTATCATATGCCAAGTCCGCCCCCTAT
TGACGTCAATGACGGTAAATGGCCCGCCTGGCATTATGCCCAGTACATGACCTTACGGGACTTTCCTACT
TGGCAGTACATCTACGTATTAGTCATCGCTATTACCATG
